>Addgene plasmid #57308 | Dronpa-Vinculin-23 | depositor partial sequence | sequence record 88446 | insert sequence
TCCGGCCACCCCATGGTGAGTGTGATTAAACCAGACATGAAGATCAAGCTGCGTATGGAAGGCGCTGTAA
ATGGACACCCGTTCGCGATTGAAGGAGTTGGCCTTGGGAAGCCTTTCGAGGGAAAACAGAGTATGGACCT
TAAAGTCAAAGAAGGCGGACCTCTGCCTTTCGCCTATGACATCTTGACAACTGTGTTCTGTTACGGCAAC
AGGGTATTCGCCAAATACCCAGAAAATATAGTAGACTATTTCAAGCAGTCGTTTCCTGAGGGCTACTCTT
GGGAACGAAGCATGAATTACGAAGACGGGGGCATTTGTAACGCGACAAACGACATAACCCTGGATGGTGA
CTGTTATATCTATGAAATTCGATTTGATGGTGTGAACTTTCCTGCCAATGGTCCAGTTATGCAGAAGAGG
ACTGTGAAATGGGAGCCATCCACTGAGAAATTGTATGTGCGTGATGGAGTGCTGAAGGGTGATGTTAACA
TGGCTCTGTCGCTTGAAGGAGGTGGCCATTACCGATGTGACTTCAAAACTACTTATAAAGCTAAGAAGGT
TGTCCAGTTGCCAGACTATCACTTTGTGGACCACCACATTGAGATTAAAAGCCACGACAAAGATTACAGT
AATGTTAATCTGCATGAGCACGCCGAAGCGCATTCTGAGCTGCCGAGGCAGGCCAAGTCCGGACTCAGAT
CTCGAGCTCAAGCTTCGAATTCGGGAAACTCGAGAACAAAGCTTGAAAACGGCCGCATGCCAGTGTTTCA
TACGCGCACGATCGAGAGCATCCTGGAGCCGGTGGCACAGCAGATCTCCCACCTGGTGATAATGCACGAG
GAGGGCGAGGTGGACGGCAAAGCCATTCCTGACCTCACCGCGCCCGTGGCCGCCGTGCAGGCGGCCGTCA
GCAACCTCGTCCGGGTTGGAAAAGAGACTGTTCAAACCACTGAGGATCAGATTTTGAAGAGAGATATGCC
ACCAGCATTTATTAAGGTTGAGAATGCTTGCACCAAGCTTGTCCAGGCAGCTCAGATGCTTCAGTCAGAC
CCTTACTCAGTGCCTGCTCGAGATTATCTAATTGATGGGTCAAGGGGCATCCTCTCTGGAACATCAGACC
TGCTCCTTACCTTCGATGAGGCTGAGGTCCGTAAAATTATTAGAGTTTGCAAAGGAATTTTGGAATATCT
TACAGTGGCAGAGGTGGTGGAGACTATGGAAGATTTGGTCACTTACACAAAGAATCTTGGGCCAGGAATG
ACTAAGATGGCCAAGATGATTGACGAGAGACAGCAGGAGCTCACTCACCAGGAGCACCGAGTGATGTTGG
TGAACTCGATGAACACCGTGAAAGAGTTGCTGCCAGTTCTCATTTCAGCTATGAAGATTTTTGTAACAAC
TAAAAACTCAAAAAACCAAGGCATAGAGGAAGCTTTAAAAAATCGCAATTTTACTGTAGAAAAAATGAGT
GCTGAAATTAATGAGATAATTCGTGTGTTACAACTCACCTCTTGGGATGAAGATGCCTGGGCCAGCAAGG
ACACTGAAGCCATGAAGAGAGCATTGGCCTCCATAGACTCCAAACTGAACCAGGCCAAAGGTTGGCTCCG
TGACCCTAGTGCCTCCCCAGGGGATGCTGGTGAGCAGGCCATCAGACAGATCTTAGATGAAGCTGGAAAA
GTTGGTGAACTCTGTGCAGGCAAAGAACGCAGGGAGATTCTGGGAACTTGCAAAATGCTAGGGCAGATGA
CTGATCAAGTGGCTGACCTCCGTGCCAGAGGACAAGGATCCTCACCGGTGGCCATGCAGAAAGCTCAGCA
GGTATCTCAGGGTCTGGATGTGCTCACAGCAAAAGTGGAAAATGCAGCTCGCAAGCTGGAAGCCATGACC
AACTCAAAGCAGAGCATTGCAAAGAAGATCGATGCTGCTCAGAACTGGCTTGCAGATCCAAATGGTGGAC
CGGAAGGAGAAGAGCAGATTCGAGGTGCTTTGGCTGAAGCTCGGAAAATAGCAGAATTATGTGATGATCC
TAAAGAAAGAGATGACATTCTACGTTCCCTTGGGGAAATATCTGCTCTGACTTCTAAATTAGCAGATCTA
CGAAGACAGGGGAAAGGAGATTCTCCAGAGGCTCGAGCCTTGGCCAAACAGGTGGCCACGGCCCTGCAGA
ACCTGCAGACCAAAACCAACCGGGCTGTGGCCAACAGCAGACCGGCCAAAGCAGCTGTACACCTTGAGGG
CAAGATTGAGCAAGCACAGCGGTGGATTGATAATCCCACAGTGGATGACCGTGGAGTCGGTCAGGCTGCC
ATCCGGGGGCTTGTGGCCGAAGGGCATCGTCTGGCTAATGTTATGATGGGGCCTTATCGGCAAGATCTTC
TCGCCAAGTGTGACCGAGTGGACCAGCTGACAGCCCAGCTGGCTGACCTGGCTGCCAGAGGGGAAGGGGA
GAGTCCTCAGGCACGAGCACTTGCATCTCAGCTCCAAGACTCCTTAAAGGATCTAAAAGCTCGGATGCAG
GAGGCCATGACTCAGGAAGTGTCAGATGTTTTCAGCGATACCACAACTCCCATCAAGCTGTTGGCAGTGG
CAGCCACGGCGCCTCCTGATGCGCCTAACAGGGAAGAGGTATTTGATGAGAGGGCAGCTAACTTTGAAAA
CCATTCAGGAAAGCTTGGTGCTACGGCCGAGAAGGCGGCTGCGGTTGGTACTGCTAATAAATCAACAGTG
GAAGGCATTCAGGCCTCAGTGAAGACGGCCCGAGAACTCACACCCCAGGTGGTCTCGGCTGCTCGTATCT
TACTTAGGAACCCTGGAAATCAAGCTGCTTATGAACATTTTGAGACCATGAAGAACCAGTGGATCGATAA
TGTTGAAAAAATGACAGGGCTGGTGGACGAAGCCATTGATACCAAATCTCTGTTGGATGCTTCAGAAGAA
GCAATTAAAAAAGACCTGGACAAGTGCAAGGTAGCTATGGCCAACATTCAGCCTCAGATGCTGGTTGCTG
GGGCAACCAGTATTGCTCGTCGGGCCAACCGGATCCTGCTGGTGGCTAAGAGGGAGGTGGAGAATTCCGA
GGATCCCAAGTTCCGTGAGGCTGTGAAAGCTGCCTCTGATGAATTGAGCAAAACCATCTCCCCGATGGTG
ATGGATGCAAAAGCTGTGGCTGGAAACATTTCCGACCCTGGACTGCAAAAGAGCTTCCTGGACTCAGGAT
ATCGGATCCTGGGAGCTGTGGCCAAGGTCAGAGAAGCCTTCCAACCTCAGGAGCCTGACTTCCCGCCGCC
TCCACCAGACCTTGAACAACTCCGACTAACAGATGAGCTTGCTCCTCCCAAACCACCTCTGCCTGAAGGT
GAGGTCCCTCCACCTAGGCCTCCACCACCAGAGGAAAAGGATGAAGAGTTCCCTGAGCAGAAGGCCGGGG
AGGTGATTAACCAGCCAATGATGATGGCTGCCAGACAGCTCCATGATGAAGCTCGCAAATGGTCCAGCAA
GGGCAATGACATCATTGCAGCAGCCAAGCGCATGGCTCTGCTGATGGCTGAGATGTCTCGGCTGGTAAGA
GGGGGCAGTGGTACCAAGCGGGCACTCATTCAGTGTGCCAAGGACATCGCCAAGGCCTCAGATGAGGTGA
CTCGGTTGGCCAAGGAGGTTGCCAAGCAGTGCACAGATAAACGGATTAGAACCAACCTCTTACAGGTATG
TGAGCGAATCCCAACCATAAGCACCCAGCTCAAAATCCTGTCCACAGTGAAGGCCACCATGCTGGGCCGG
ACCAACATCAGTGATGAGGAGTCTGAGCAGGCCACAGAGATGCTGGTTCACAATGCCCAGAACCTCATGC
AGTCTGTGAAGGAGACTGTGCGGGAAGCTGAAGCTGCTTCAATCAAAATTCGAACAGATGCTGGATTTAC
ACTGCGCTGGGTTAGAAAGACTCCCTGGTACCAGTAGGCGGCCGCGACTCTAGATC
