>Addgene plasmid #57308 | Dronpa-Vinculin-23 | addgene partial sequence | sequence record 106733 | SV40pA-R 5'-GAAATTTGTGATGCTATTGC-3'
AGCTGCATAACAGTTAACAACAACAATTGCATTCATTTTATGTTTCAGGTTCAGGGGGAGGTGTGGGAGG
TTTTTTAAAGCAAGTAAAACCTCTACAAATGTGGTATGGCTGATTATGATCTAGAGTCGCGGCCGCCTAC
TGGTACCAGGGAGTCTTTCTAACCCAGCGCAGTGTAAATCCAGCATCTGTTCGAATTTTGATTGAAGCAG
CTTCAGCTTCCCGCACAGTCTCCTTCACAGACTGCATGAGGTTCTGGGCATTGTGAACCAGCATCTCTGT
GGCCTGCTCAGACTCCTCATCACTGATGTTGGTCCGGCCCAGCATGGTGGCCTTCACTGTGGACAGGATT
TTGAGCTGGGTGCTTATGGTTGGGATTCGCTCACATACCTGTAAGAGGTTGGTTCTAATCCGTTTATCTG
TGCACTGCTTGGCAACCTCCTTGGCCAACCGAGTCACCTCATCTGAGGCCTTGGCGATGTCCTTGGCACA
CTGAATGAGTGCCCGCTTGGTACCACTGCCCCCTCTTACCAGCCGAGACATCTCAGCCATCAGCAGAGCC
ATGCGCTTGGCTGCTGCAATGATGTCATTGCCCTTGCTGGACCATTTGCGAGCTTCATCATGGAGCTGTC
TGGCAGCCATCATCATTGGCTGGTTAATCACCTCCCCGGCCTTCTGCTCAGGGAACTCTTCATCCTTTTC
CTCTGGTGGTGGAGGCCTAGGTGGAGGGACCTCACCTTCAGGCAGAGGTGGTTTGGGAGGAGCAAGCTCA
TCTGTTAGTCGGAGTTGTTCAAGGTCTGGTGGAGGCGGCGGGAAGTCAGGCTCCTGAGGTTGGAAGGCTT
CTCTGACCTT
