[The description below was written by a language model from this plasmid's Addgene catalogue record.]
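Description:
Dronpa-Vinculin-23 is a mammalian expression plasmid that produces human vinculin (VCL) fused to the fluorescent protein Dronpa. It is built on a Dronpa-carrying backbone of about 4.75 kb (excluding the insert) and is maintained in E. coli as a high-copy plasmid under kanamycin selection. A neomycin resistance marker allows G418 selection of transfected mammalian cells, so stable lines can be derived as well as transient expression. The record does not name the origin of replication. It also gives no feature table, so the exact layout of the backbone elements cannot be confirmed here.

Expression of the fusion is driven by the CMV promoter, a strong constitutive promoter in most mammalian cell types. The listed 3′ sequencing primer suggests that an SV40 polyadenylation signal lies downstream of the open reading frame. Dronpa is a green-emitting, reversibly photoswitchable fluorescent protein, and the record gives an excitation maximum of 503 nm and an emission maximum of 518 nm. The record does not state whether Dronpa sits at the N- or C-terminus of vinculin. It also does not explain the "23" in the name, and the cloning method is listed as unknown.

Vinculin is a cytoskeletal adaptor protein that links integrin-based adhesion complexes to actin, and the stated purpose of the construct is to label focal adhesions. The plasmid belongs to a collection of fluorescent protein fusions designed as subcellular localization markers. It is suited to live-cell imaging of focal adhesion structure and dynamics, and Dronpa's photoswitching can be exploited for tracking or super-resolution approaches.
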