Addgene plasmid #57308: Dronpa-Vinculin-23
Purpose: Localization: Focal Adhesions, Excitation: 503, Emission: 518
Depositing lab: Michael Davidson. Depositing organization: Florida State University, Tallahassee. Publication: The fluorescent protein color palette. Olenych SG, Claxton NS, Ottenberg GK, Davidson MW. Curr Protoc Cell Biol. 2007 Sep;Chapter 21:Unit 21.5. doi: 10.1002/0471143030.cb2105s36. PubMed 18228502.
Backbone
  Vector backbone: Dronpa
  Backbone size w/o insert (bp): 4750
  Vector type: Mammalian Expression
  Selectable markers: Neomycin (select with G418)
Growth in bacteria
  Bacterial resistance: Kanamycin, 50 μg/mL
  Growth temperature: 37°C
  Growth strain: DH5alpha
  Copy number: High Copy
Gene/Insert
  Gene/Insert name: Vinculin (alt name: NM_003373.3)
  Species: H. sapiens (human)
  Entrez Gene: VCL (a.k.a. CMD1W, CMH15, HEL114, MV, MVCL, VINC)
  Promoter: CMV
  Tag / fusion protein: Dronpa
  Cloning method: Unknown
  Sequencing primers: 5′ CMV-F; 3′ SV40pA-R
Terms and licenses: Academic/Nonprofit Terms; Industry Terms
Depositor comments: . Excitation = 503; Emission = 518
How to cite: Dronpa-Vinculin-23 was a gift from Michael Davidson (Addgene plasmid # 57308 ; http://n2t.net/addgene:57308 ; RRID:Addgene_57308)
